Addgene plasmid #80906: pLITMUS-rpoN-cI5G6G-J23106-geneIII
Purpose: Phagemid (encodes cI5G6G and M13 gene III)
Depositing lab: Mark Isalan. Depositing organization: Imperial College London. Publication: Engineering orthogonal dual transcription factors for multi-input synthetic promoters. Brodel AK, Jaramillo A, Isalan M. Nat Commun. 2016 Dec 16;7:13858. doi: 10.1038/ncomms13858. PubMed 27982027.
Backbone
  Vector backbone: pLITMUS
  Backbone manufacturer: NEB
  Total vector size (bp): 4924
  Modifications to backbone: M13 gene III expression cassette cI5G6G expression cassette
  Vector type: Bacterial Expression
Growth in bacteria
  Bacterial resistance: Ampicillin, 100 μg/mL
  Growth temperature: 37°C
  Growth strain: DH5alpha
  Copy number: High Copy
Gene/Insert 1
  Gene/Insert name: M13 gene III
  Species: M13 bacteriophage
  Insert size (bp): 1275
  Promoter: BBa_J23106
  Cloning method: Gibson Cloning
  Sequencing primers: 5′ CGTAGTTATCTACACGACG; 3′ TGCTTATACAATCTTCCTG
Gene/Insert 2
  Gene/Insert name: cI5G6G
  Species: Synthetic
  Insert size (bp): 714
  Promoter: rpoN
  Cloning method: Restriction Enzyme; 5′ cloning site EcoRI (not destroyed); 3′ cloning site BsaI (not destroyed)
  Sequencing primers: 5′ gtc gat ttt tgt gat gct cg; 3′ ggg tta ttg tct cat gag cgg ata c
Terms and licenses: Academic/Nonprofit Terms; Industry Terms: Not Available to Industry
How to cite: pLITMUS-rpoN-cI5G6G-J23106-geneIII was a gift from Mark Isalan (Addgene plasmid # 80906 ; http://n2t.net/addgene:80906 ; RRID:Addgene_80906)
