[The description below was written by a language model from this plasmid's Addgene catalogue record and pLannotate feature annotations shown in this document.]
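Description:
pLITMUS-rpoN-cI5G6G-J23106-geneIII is a 4,924 bp bacterial phagemid built on the NEB pLITMUS backbone. It replicates in E. coli at high copy from a ColE1/pUC-type origin and is selected with ampicillin through the bla gene under its native promoter. It also carries an M13 origin of replication, which allows single-stranded copies of the plasmid to be made and packaged into filamentous phage particles when the remaining M13 functions are supplied in the cell.

Two expression cassettes have been added to the backbone. The first places the 1,275 bp M13 gene III, encoding the minor coat protein pIII that phage particles need for infectivity, under the constitutive Anderson-series promoter BBa_J23106. The automated annotation labels this element as a J23119 fragment, which reflects the close similarity among promoters in that family. The second cassette expresses cI5G6G, a 714 bp synthetic variant of the phage λ cI repressor, from a promoter recorded as rpoN. The feature table shows a fragment of E. coli lptB immediately upstream of the cI coding sequence, consistent with the promoter region having been taken from the native genomic context in which lptB precedes rpoN. A CAP binding site left from the backbone lies just before this region. Each cassette ends with tandem rrnB T1 and T7Te terminators, insulating it from neighbouring transcription.

The record gives the purpose only as a phagemid encoding cI5G6G and gene III. The associated work concerns engineering orthogonal dual transcription factors for multi-input synthetic promoters, so the construct likely serves as a packageable carrier of this cI variant in a phage-based system, though the record does not state its exact role.
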