Features (pLannotate 1.2.2; 13 found; start..end, strand, type, name):
     59..163     +  promoter       AmpR promoter: bla
    164..1024    +  CDS            AmpR: β-lactamase; bla; confers resistance to ampicillin, carbenicillin, and related antibiotics
   1054..1082    +  promoter       J23119 promoter (fragment): bacterial promoter (Registry of Standard Biological Parts BBa J23119)
   1107..2381    +  CDS            M13 gene III (sequence partly withheld): pIII; III; minor coat protein
   2396..2467    +  terminator     rrnB T1 terminator: transcription terminator T1 from the E. coli rrnB gene
   2483..2510    +  terminator     T7Te terminator: phage T7 early transcription terminator
   2535..3044    -  rep_origin     M13 ori (sequence partly withheld): M13 bacteriophage origin of replication; arrow indicates direction of (+) strand synthesis
   3155..3743    +  rep_origin     ori: high-copy-number ColE1/pMB1/pBR322/pUC origin of replication
   3804..3825    +  protein_bind   CAP binding site: CAP binding activates transcription in the presence of cAMP. E. coli catabolite activator protein
   3846..4001    +  CDS            lptB (fragment): LPTB_ECOLI - Also known as yhbG. Experimental evidence at protein level: Swiss-Prot protein existence level 1. Part of the ABC transporter complex LptBFG involved in the translocation of lipopolysaccharide (LPS) from the inner membrane to the outer membrane. Probably responsible for energy coupling to the transport system. From Escherichia coli (strain K12).
   4052..4765    +  CDS            λ repressor: phage λ repressor; cI
   4780..4851    +  terminator     rrnB T1 terminator: transcription terminator T1 from the E. coli rrnB gene
   4867..4894    +  terminator     T7Te terminator: phage T7 early transcription terminator
>Addgene plasmid #80906 | pLITMUS-rpoN-cI5G6G-J23106-geneIII | addgene full sequence | sequence record 358526 | Addgene NGS Result
CGCTTCGGCGGGCTTTTTTTTGTTAACTACGTCAGGTGGCACTTTTCGGGGAAATGTGCGCGGAACCCCT
ATTTGTTTATTTTTCTAAATACATTCAAATATGTATCCGCTCATGAGACAATAACCCTGATAAATGCTTC
AATAATATTGAAAAAGGAAGAGTATGAGTATTCAACATTTCCGTGTCGCCCTTATTCCCTTTTTTGCGGC
ATTTTGCCTTCCTGTTTTTGCTCACCCAGAAACGCTGGTGAAAGTAAAAGATGCTGAAGATCAGTTGGGT
GCACGAGTGGGTTACATCGAACTGGATCTCAACAGCGGTAAGATCCTTGAGAGTTTTCGCCCCGAAGAAC
GTTTCCCAATGATGAGCACTTTTAAAGTTCTGCTATGTGGCGCGGTATTATCCCGTGTTGACGCCGGGCA
AGAGCAACTCGGTCGCCGCATACACTATTCTCAGAATGACTTGGTTGAGTACTCACCAGTCACAGAAAAG
CATCTTACGGATGGCATGACAGTAAGAGAATTATGCAGTGCTGCCATAACCATGAGTGATAACACTGCGG
CCAACTTACTTCTGACAACGATCGGAGGACCGAAGGAGCTAACCGCTTTTTTGCACAACATGGGGGATCA
TGTAACTCGCCTTGATCGTTGGGAACCGGAGCTGAATGAAGCCATACCAAACGACGAGCGTGACACCACG
ATGCCTGTAGCAATGGCAACAACGTTGCGCAAACTATTAACTGGCGAACTACTTACTCTAGCTTCCCGGC
AACAATTAATAGACTGGATGGAGGCGGATAAAGTTGCAGGACCACTTCTGCGCTCGGCCCTTCCGGCTGG
CTGGTTTATTGCTGATAAATCTGGAGCCGGTGAGCGTGGGTCCCGCGGTATCATTGCAGCACTGGGGCCA
GATGGTAAGCCCTCCCGTATCGTAGTTATCTACACGACGGGGAGTCAGGCAACTATGGATGAACGAAATA
GACAGATCGCTGAGATAGGTGCCTCACTGATTAAGCATTGGTAACTGTCAGACCAAGTTTACTCATATTT
ACGGCTAGCTCAGTCCTAGGTATAGTGCTAGCGAAGACAAAGATGAGAAATACTAG
[84 nt withheld, positions 1107-1190]
TCC
[98 nt withheld, positions 1194-1291]
A
[305 nt withheld, positions 1293-1597]
G
[153 nt withheld, positions 1599-1751]
TTATTTGTTTGTGAATATCAAGGCCAATCGTCTGACCTGCCTCAACCTCCTGTC
[82 nt withheld, positions 1806-1887]
GCTCTGAGGGA
[161 nt withheld, positions 1899-2059]
T
[41 nt withheld, positions 2061-2101]
T
[62 nt withheld, positions 2103-2164]
A
[35 nt withheld, positions 2166-2200]
CCTCCCTCAATCGGTTGAATGTCGCCCTTTTGTCTTTGGCGCTGGTAAACCATATGAA
[86 nt withheld, positions 2259-2344]
T
[36 nt withheld, positions 2346-2381]
GAAGACCCAGGCATCAAATAAAACGAAAGGCTCAGTCGAAAGACTGGGCCTTTCGTTTTATCTGTTGTTT
GTCGGTGAACGCTCTCTACTAGAGTCACACTGGCTCACCTTCGGGTGGGCCTTTCTGCGTTTATATATAC
TTTAGATTGATT
[38 nt withheld, positions 2534-2571]
A
[37 nt withheld, positions 2573-2609]
ATTTTGTTAAAATTCGCGTTAAATTTTTGTTAAATCAGCTCATTTTTTAACCAATAGGCCGAAATCGGCA
AAATCCCTTATAAATCAAAAGAATAGCCCGAGATAGGGT
[37 nt withheld, positions 2719-2755]
AAAGAACGTGGACTCCAACGTCAAAGG
[137 nt withheld, positions 2783-2919]
G
[125 nt withheld, positions 2921-3045]
AAAGGATCTAGGTGAAGATCCTTTTTGATAATCTCATGACCAAAATCCCTTAACGTGAGTTTTCGTTCCA
CTGAGCGTCAGACCCCGTAGAAAAGATCAAAGGATCTTCTTGAGATCCTTTTTTTCTGCGCGTAATCTGC
TGCTTACAAACAAAAAAACCACCGCTACCAGCGGTGGTTTGTTTGCCGGATCAAGAGCTACCAACTCTTT
TTCCGAAGGTAACTGGCTTCAGCAGAGCGCAGATACCAAATACTGTTCTTCTAGTGTAGCCGTAGTTAGG
CCACCACTTCAAGAACTCTGTAGCACCGCCTACATACCTCGCTCTGCTAATCCTGTTACCAGTGGCTGCT
GCCAGTGGCGATAAGTCGTGTCTTACCGGGTTGGACTCAAGACGATAGTTACCGGATAAGGCGCAGCGGT
CGGGCTGAACGGGGGGTTCGTGCACACAGCCCAGCTTGGAGCGAACGACCTACACCGAACTGAGATACCT
ACAGCGTGAGCTATGAGAAAGCGCCACGCTTCCCGAAGGGAGAAAGGCGGACAGGTATCCGGTAAGCGGC
AGGGTCGGAACAGGAGAGCGCACGAGGGAGCTTCCAGGGGGAAACGCCTGGTATCTTTATAGTCCTGTCG
GGTTTCGCCACCTCTGACTTGAGCGTCGATTTTTGTGATGCTCGTCAGGGGGGCGGAGCCTATGGAAAAA
CGCCAGCAACGCGGCCTTTTTACGGTTCCTGGCCTTTTGCTGGCCTTTTGCTCACATGTAATGTGAGTTA
GCTCACTCATTAGAATTCGCTGAGAGACCCGTGCTGATCACTGACCACAACGTGCGTGAAACACTGGCGG
TTTGTGAACGCGCTTATATCGTCAGTCAGGGGCATTTGATCGCCCACGGCACGCCTACAGAAATCTTACA
AGACGAACACGTTAAGCGTGTATACCTTGGGGAAGACTTCAGACTCTGATAGGGTAGAAGTTTGCGACGT
TTTAGCAGGAGAGTACGATTCTGAACATGAGCACAAAAAAGAAACCATTAACACAAGAGCAGCTTGAGGA
CGCACGTCGCCTTAAAGCAATTTATGAAAAAAAGAAAAATGAACTTGGCTTATCCCAGGAATCTGTCGCA
GACAAGATGGGGATGGGGCAGTCCGCGGTTTCCGAGTTATTTAATGGCATCTGGGCATTAAATGCTTATA
ACGCCGCATTGCTTGCAAAAATTCTCAAAGTTAGCGTTGAAGAATTTAGCCCTTCAATCGCCAGAGAAAT
CTACGAGATGTATGAAGCGGTTAGTATGCAGCCGTCACTTAGAAGTGAGTATGAGTACCCTGTTTTTTCT
CATGTTCAGGCAGGGATGTTCTCACCTGAGCTTAGAACCTTTACCAAAGGTGATGCGGAGAGATGGGTAA
GCACAACCAAAAAAGCCAGTGATTCTGCATTCTGGCTTGAGGTTGAAGGTAATTCCATGACCGCACCAAC
AGGCTCCAAGCCAAGCTTTCCTGACGGAATGTTAATTCTCGTTGACCCTGAGCAGGCTGTTGAGCCAGGT
GATTTCTGCATAGCCAGACTTGGGGGTGATGAGTTTACCTTCAAGAAACTGATCAGGGATAGCGGTCAGG
TGTTTTTACAACCACTAAACCCACAGTACCCAATGATCCCATGCAATGAGAGTTGTTCCGTTGTGGGGAA
AGTTATCGCTAGTCAGTGGCCTGAAGAGACGTTTGGCTGAGAAGACCCAGGCATCAAATAAAACGAAAGG
CTCAGTCGAAAGACTGGGCCTTTCGTTTTATCTGTTGTTTGTCGGTGAACGCTCTCTACTAGAGTCACAC
TGGCTCACCTTCGGGTGGGCCTTTCTGCGTTTATAGGTCTCCTGGCCTGCAGTAAAGCC
